>Addgene plasmid #207053 | ClhN-P1K-3VSV-Atg8(R65A P85L P86L)-MET15 | addgene full sequence | sequence record 424594 | Addgene NGS Result
GAACGCGGCCGCCAGCTGAAGCTTCGTACGCTGCAGGTCGTGGGATTCCTGGGTTAATTAACATCGAATT
CACTTTGGTCATCCTTCACAGTGATGAATCATACTTGAAGGATGTAGAAGCCTTGAAAAACTACATTATC
GAGGAATTAAATGTTCGTGATGTTGTTATCACCTCCGATGAGGCAAAATATGGTGTTGAGTATAAAGCAG
TTGCTGATTGGCCTGTATTGGGTAAGAAGTTGAAAAAAGACGCAAAGAAGGTTAAAGATGCCCTACCATC
AGTCACTTCTGAGCAAGTACGGGAATATTTGGAAAGCGGAAAGTTGGAGGTTGCCGGTATTGAACTGGTT
AAAGGAGATTTGAATGCTATTAGAGGCTTGCCAGAATCTGCTGTCCAAGCTGGACAAGAAACCAGAACCG
ACCAAGACGTGTTAATCATCATGGATACAAATATTTACTCTGAACTAAAGAGTGAAGGTCTCGCAAGAGA
GCTGGTCAACAGAATCCAAAAATTGAGAAAGAAGTGTGGTTTGGAAGCCACCGACGATGTTTTAGTGGAG
TACGAATTAGTTAAAGATACTATCGACTTTGAAGCCATTGTCAAAGAACATTTTGATATGTTAAGCAAGA
CCTGTAGATCCGACATTGCCAAATATGACGGCTCAAAGACAGACCCAATTGGTGATGAAGAACAATCTAT
TAATGACACCATTTTCAAATTAAAAGTGTTCAAATTATGAAAACAACTCATATAAATACGTACAAATTTT
TCTCTACTCGAAGTGATATAGATGTATATGTGTAAGTTTACGTTTAAGTTAGAGTCATGTAATGCTAACT
GTCTCCACCGATAATGTTGTATAATACCCGTGAAATCATAGCACATGATATATCATCACCCGGAGGCCGG
TTATTTTCGGCGGCGGCAAAAATATTTGGTATAATTATGGAAATACAAAAAGGGGAACCATTAAAGGTTG
AGGAGGGGATTGATAAGAGAATCTAATAATTGTAAAGTTGAGAAAATCATAATAAAATAATTACTAGAGA
CATGAAGTCTGCTAGCGGATACACCGATATCGAGATGAACCGTTTGGGTAAGGGCTACACTGACATTGAA
ATGAATCGTTTGGGTAAGGGCTACACTGACATTGAAATGAATCGTTTGGGTAAGCCTAGGATGAAGTCTA
CATTTAAGTCTGAATATCCATTTGAAAAAAGGAAGGCGGAGTCGGAGAGGATTGCTGACAGGTTCAAGAA
TAGGATACCTGTGATTTGCGAAAAAGCTGAAAAGTCAGATATTCCAGAGATTGATAAGCGTAAATATCTA
GTTCCTGCTGACCTTACCGTAGGGCAATTTGTTTATGTTATAGCGAAGAGAATTATGCTACCCCCTGAGA
AGGCCATCTTCATTTTTGTCAATGATACTTTGTTGTTGACTGCGGCGTTGATGTCTGCCATATATCAAGA
ACACAAGGATAAGGACGGGTTTTTGTATGTCACTTACTCAGGAGAAAATACATTTGGCAGGTAGTCTTTT
ATATGAAAAGAAATGAAGCGTTAACATCTAAAATCGAAATTATAGGGACTCATTAGCCATCTATTGTTCC
AGTATAAGAATGTTTACATAAAAAATTCGAAAAAAAAAGATAAAATAAGGGAAAAATATATATATATTCA
TTAAGAAGTTTTGTACACAACCCGGGTGAGGCGCGCCACTTCTAAATAAGCGAATTTCTTATGATTTATG
ATTTTTATTATTAAATAAGTTATAAAAAAAATAAGTGTATACAAATTTTAAAGTGACTCTTAGGTTTTAA
AACGAAAATTCTTATTCTTGAGTAACTCTTTCCTGTAGGTCAGGTTGCTTTCTCAGGTATAGTATGAGGT
CGCTCTTATTGACCACACCTCTACCGGCAGATCCGCTAGGGATAACAGGGTAATATCTGCAGGTCGACAA
CCCTTAATATAACTTCGTATAATGTATGCTATACGAAGTTATTAGGTCTAGATGCGAATTAACACTGTTC
TTTGATGTTAGAACAATTTAGGTTCAAAGTACGAGTCACGACATGTAACAAGGGAAAAAAAGGATATTCA
TTTCAATAAAGTTCGTTTTATAAAAGTATAGTACTTGTGAGAGAAAGTAGGTTTATACATAATTTTACAA
CTCATTACGCACACTCATGGTTTTTGGCCAGCGAAAACAGTTTCAAAAGATTGCTGGAAGTCTGCAATAA
TGTCATCAATAAATTCGATACCAACAGAGACACGAATTAAGTCCTTGGTAACACCAGATGCCAACTTTTC
TTTGTCATTTAATTGTTTGTGGGTAGTGAAGTATGGAGCAATGACTAAGGTCTTGGCATCACCAACATTG
GCCAAGTTAGAGGCAAGCTTTAAATTGTCAACAACTTGAGCACCAGAAAGTTTGAATGGGTCAGTTTCCT
TGTCGGCATTTGGTAAGTCTTTTACACCGAAAGATAAGACACCACCGAAACCGTTAGATAGATACTTCTT
AGCATTTTCATGATGAGAATGAGATGCTAAACCAGGGTATGAAACCCAAGATACGTATGGGGATTGTTCT
AACCATTTGGCTAACTTCAATGCATTTTCACCGTGTCTTTCAGCTCTCAAAGATAATGTTTCAACACCTT
GTAGTAGCAAGAAAGAGGCAAATGGGTTCATCAATGGACCCAAATCTCTTAATAGTTCAGTTCTAACATG
AACGATGTATGCCAAGTTACCGTAGGCTTCATTGTAGATAGTACCGTGATATCCTTCGGCAGGTTGAGAG
AATTGAGGGAACTTTTCTGGGTAGTCCTTCCATGGGAACTTACCAGAGTCAACAATAATACCACCGATAG
TAGTACCATGACCACCAATCCATTTGGTAGCAGAATGTGTTACAATATCAGCACCGTATTTAATTGGCTG
ACAGAAGTAACCACCGGCACCAAATGTGTTGTCAACGACAACTGGAATACCGTGTTTGTGAGCAATTGCA
ACAATTTTTTCAAAATCCGGAACATTGTACTTTGGATTACCAATGGTTTCCAAATAAACAGCCTTGGTTC
TTTCATCAAAGACCTTTTCGAATTCTTCTGGATTGTCACCTTCAACAAATCTAGCCTCGATACCAAATCT
TTTGAACGAGATTTTGAACTGGTTATAAGTACCACCGTATAAGTAAGAAGTGGAAACGATGTTGTCACCA
GTGTGTGCCAAACCTTGGATGGCAAGGGTTTGAGCGGCTTGACCGGAGGAAACAGCCAAAGCAGCAGCAC
CACCTTCTAAAGCAGCAATTCTTTCTTCCAAAACATTACTGGTTGGGTTTTGGAAACGGGAATAGACGTA
ACCTGGAACTTCTAGACCAAACAATTGCGAACCATGCTTAGAGTTTTCGAAAACATAAGAAGTGGTGGCG
TAAATTGGTACAGCTCTGGATCTGTGAGCATTGTCACCAGGGTTCTCTTGGCCGGCGTGTAGTTGAACAG
TATCGAAATGAGATGGCATTGTATGGATGGGGGTAATAGAATTGTATCTATGTATCTGACGACCCTGTAT
TACACGAAGGAAATAGTAGATGAAAAGACAAGAGAGCAAGAAAAAGGAAAAACTTCCTTTCTAACAGACG
CTTTACTTAACCTTATATATATCTTATTTTTTTCATCGAGCGTGTTCAATTGGACAAGGTGCCACCTTTT
CGACACTTCGGTTATTATGTTACACAGTTTTCATGAGGATGGCGCCTTGACTAACTTAATTAGTCATTTG
CCAACCACCACAGTTCCCCAATATCGACAGCTTCACGTGCCATTTGCCATTTTGCGATCATGTGACCTCA
AGAGAAAAAGCAAAAAATAATGAGAGCTAAGGGATTCGAACCCTTGCATCCGAAGATATCAGAGATTTTA
GAGGTTAAATCCACCTAAATCTGACGCCTTAAACCACTCGGCCAAACTCCCATTGTATGTTGGAAGAATT
GGATTTAAATGGAGCTCTCGAGAACCCTTAATATAACTTCGTATAATGTATGCTATACGAAGTTATTAGG
TGATATCAGATCCACTAGTGGCCTATGCGGCCGCGGATCTGCCGGTCTCCCTATAGTGAGTCGTATTAAT
TTCGATAAGCCAGGTTAACCTGCATTAATGAATCGGCCAACGCGCGGGGAGAGGCGGTTTGCGTATTGGG
CGCTCTTCCGCTTCCTCGCTCACTGACTCGCTGCGCTCGGTCGTTCGGCTGCGGCGAGCGGTATCAGCTC
ACTCAAAGGCGGTAATACGGTTATCCACAGAATCAGGGGATAACGCAGGAAAGAACATGTGAGCAAAAGG
CCAGCAAAAGGCCAGGAACCGTAAAAAGGCCGCGTTGCTGGCGTTTTTCCATAGGCTCCGCCCCCCTGAC
GAGCATCACAAAAATCGACGCTCAAGTCAGAGGTGGCGAAACCCGACAGGACTATAAAGATACCAGGCGT
TTCCCCCTGGAAGCTCCCTCGTGCGCTCTCCTGTTCCGACCCTGCCGCTTACCGGATACCTGTCCGCCTT
TCTCCCTTCGGGAAGCGTGGCGCTTTCTCATAGCTCACGCTGTAGGTATCTCAGTTCGGTGTAGGTCGTT
CGCTCCAAGCTGGGCTGTGTGCACGAACCCCCCGTTCAGCCCGACCGCTGCGCCTTATCCGGTAACTATC
GTCTTGAGTCCAACCCGGTAAGACACGACTTATCGCCACTGGCAGCAGCCACTGGTAACAGGATTAGCAG
AGCGAGGTATGTAGGCGGTGCTACAGAGTTCTTGAAGTGGTGGCCTAACTACGGCTACACTAGAAGAACA
GTATTTGGTATCTGCGCTCTGCTGAAGCCAGTTACCTTCGGAAAAAGAGTTGGTAGCTCTTGATCCGGCA
AACAAACCACCGCTGGTAGCGGTGGTTTTTTTGTTTGCAAGCAGCAGATTACGCGCAGAAAAAAAGGATC
TCAAGAAGATCCTTTGATCTTTTCTACGGGGTCTGACGCTCAGTGGAACGAAAACTCACGTTAAGGGATT
TTGGTCATGAGATTATCAAAAAGGATCTTCACCTAGATCCTTTTAAATTAAAAATGAAGTTTTAAATCAA
TCTAAAGTATATATGAGTAAACTTGGTCTGACAGTTACCAATGCTTAATCAGTGAGGCACCTATCTCAGC
GATCTGTCTATTTCGTTCATCCATAGTTGCCTGACTCCCCGTCGTGTAGATAACTACGATACGGGAGGGC
TTACCATCTGGCCCCAGTGCTGCAATGATACCGCGAGACCCACGCTCACCGGCTCCAGATTTATCAGCAA
TAAACCAGCCAGCCGGAAGGGCCGAGCGCAGAAGTGGTCCTGCAACTTTATCCGCCTCCATCCAGTCTAT
TAATTGTTGCCGGGAAGCTAGAGTAAGTAGTTCGCCAGTTAATAGTTTGCGCAACGTTGTTGCCATTGCT
ACAGGCATCGTGGTGTCACGCTCGTCGTTTGGTATGGCTTCATTCAGCTCCGGTTCCCAACGATCAAGGC
GAGTTACATGATCCCCCATGTTGTGCAAAAAAGCGGTTAGCTCCTTCGGTCCTCCGATCGTTGTCAGAAG
TAAGTTGGCCGCAGTGTTATCACTCATGGTTATGGCAGCACTGCATAATTCTCTTACTGTCATGCCATCC
GTAAGATGCTTTTCTGTGACTGGTGAGTACTCAACCAAGTCATTCTGAGAATAGTGTATGCGGCGACCGA
GTTGCTCTTGCCCGGCGTCAATACGGGATAATACCGCGCCACATAGCAGAACTTTAAAAGTGCTCATCAT
TGGAAAACGTTCTTCGGGGCGAAAACTCTCAAGGATCTTACCGCTGTTGAGATCCAGTTCGATGTAACCC
ACTCGTGCACCCAACTGATCTTCAGCATCTTTTACTTTCACCAGCGTTTCTGGGTGAGCAAAAACAGGAA
GGCAAAATGCCGCAAAAAAGGGAATAAGGGCGACACGGAAATGTTGAATACTCATACTCTTCCTTTTTCA
ATATTATTGAAGCATTTATCAGGGTTATTGTCTCATGAGCGGATACATATTTGAATGTATTTAGAAAAAT
AAACAAATAGGGGTTCCGCGCACATTTCCCCGAAAAGTGCCACCTGACGTCTAAGAAACCATTATTATCA
TGACATTAACCTATAAAAATAGGCGTATCACGAGGCCCTTTCGTCTCGCGCGTTTCGGTGATGACGGTGA
AAACCTCTGACACATGCAGCTCCCGGAGACGGTCACAGCTTGTCTGTAAGCGGATGCCGGGAGCAGACAA
GCCCGTCAGGGCGCGTCAGCGGGTGTTGGCGGGTGTCGGGGCTGGCTTAACTATGCGGCATCAGAGCAGA
TTGTACTGAGAGTGCACCATATGGACATATTGTCGTTAGAACGCGGCTACAATTAATACATAACCTTATG
TATCATACACATACGATTTAGGTGACACTATA
Features (pLannotate 1.2.2; 16 found; start..end, strand, type, name):
     72..737     +  CDS            ILS1 (fragment): SYIC_YEAST - Experimental evidence at protein level: Swiss-Prot protein existence level 1. From Saccharomyces cerevisiae (strain ATCC 204508 / S288c) (Baker's yeast).
   1181..1531    +  CDS            ATG8: ATG8_YEAST - Also known as APG8, AUT7, CVT5. Experimental evidence at protein level: Swiss-Prot protein existence level 1. Ubiquitin-like modifier involved in cytoplasm to vacuole transport (Cvt) vesicles and autophagosomes formation. With ATG4, mediates the delivery of the vesicles and autophagosomes to the vacuole via the microtubule cytoskeleton. Required for selective autophagic degradation of the nucleus (nucleophagy) as well as for mitophagy which contributes to regulate mitochondrial quantity and quality by eliminating the mitochondria to a basal level to fulfill cellular energy require
   1730..1917    +  terminator     ADH1 terminator: S. cerevisiae ADH1; transcription terminator for the S. cerevisiae alcohol dehydrogenase 1 (ADH1) gene
   1969..2002    -  protein_bind   loxP: Cre-mediated recombination occurs in the 8-bp core sequence (GCATACAT). Cre recombinase
   2185..3519    -  CDS            MET17: O-acetylserine and O-acetylhomoserine sulfhydrylase, required for sulfur amino acid synthesis; S. cerevisiae MET17 MET15; MET25
   3520..3870    -  promoter       MET17 promoter: S. cerevisiae MET17; expression is repressed by methionine; MET15; MET25
   3870..3970    -  ncRNA          tRNA: Accession: RF00005 - tRNA
   4023..4056    -  protein_bind   loxP: Cre-mediated recombination occurs in the 8-bp core sequence (GCATACAT). Cre recombinase
   4110..4128    -  promoter       T7 promoter: promoter for bacteriophage T7 RNA polymerase
   4150..4203    -  CDS            lacI (fragment): lac repressor; lacI; The lac repressor binds to the lac operator to inhibit transcription in E. coli. This inhibition can be relieved by adding lactose or isopropyl-β-D-thiogalactopyranoside (IPTG).
   4386..4974    -  rep_origin     ori: high-copy-number ColE1/pMB1/pBR322/pUC origin of replication
   5145..6005    -  CDS            AmpR: β-lactamase; bla; confers resistance to ampicillin, carbenicillin, and related antibiotics
   6006..6110    -  promoter       AmpR promoter: bla
   6205..6240    +  CDS            rop (fragment): Rop protein, which maintains plasmids at low copy number; rop
   6342..6393    +  misc_feature   bom (fragment): basis of mobility region from pBR322
   6456..2       +  promoter       SP6 promoter (across the origin): promoter for bacteriophage SP6 RNA polymerase
