[The description below was written by a language model from this plasmid's Addgene catalogue record and pLannotate feature annotations shown in this document.]
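Description:
ClhN-P1K-3VSV-Atg8(R65A P85L P86L)-MET15 is a 6.5 kb yeast expression plasmid for producing a point-mutant form of the Saccharomyces cerevisiae autophagy protein Atg8 carrying an N-terminal triple VSV epitope tag. It is propagated in E. coli through a high-copy ColE1/pUC-type origin with ampicillin selection (AmpR under its own bla promoter). Short fragments of lacI, rop and bom, together with flanking T7 and SP6 promoters, appear to be remnants of the cloning backbone. No yeast replication origin (2μ or CEN/ARS) is annotated, which would be consistent with an integrating design, although the record does not state how the plasmid is maintained in yeast.

The payload is the ATG8 coding sequence bearing the R65A, P85L and P86L substitutions, followed by the ADH1 transcription terminator. The promoter driving it is not named in the catalogue fields or the annotation. The region upstream of ATG8 includes a fragment of the ILS1 coding sequence, and the several hundred bases between that fragment and ATG8 are unannotated apart from where the tag would lie. Selection in yeast relies on the MET15 (MET17/MET25) gene with its native methionine-repressible promoter, which complements methionine auxotrophy in met15 strains. This marker cassette, which also includes an adjacent tRNA annotation, is flanked by two loxP sites in the same orientation, so Cre recombinase could excise it and allow the marker to be recycled.

The plasmid was made by Gibson assembly from the corresponding wild-type 3VSV-Atg8 vector. Its stated purpose is expression of the tagged mutant, and it was deposited with a study of Atg8 recruitment to membranes and turnover of vacuolar membrane proteins in yeast. The record does not say what the three substitutions do functionally.
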