Addgene plasmid #207053: ClhN-P1K-3VSV-Atg8(R65A P85L P86L)-MET15
Purpose: Expression of 3VSV-Atg8 point mutant. Uses auxotrophic marker MET15(Saccharomyces cerevisiae).
Depositing lab: Zhiping Xie. Depositing organization: Shanghai Jiao Tong University. Publication: Membrane recruitment of Atg8 by Hfl1 facilitates turnover of vacuolar membrane proteins in yeast cells approaching stationary phase. He CW, Cui XF, Ma SJ, Xu Q, Ran YP, Chen WZ, Mu JX, Li H, Zhu J, Gong Q, Xie Z. BMC Biol. 2021 Jun 4;19(1):117. doi: 10.1186/s12915-021-01048-7. PubMed 34088313.
Backbone
  Vector backbone: ClhN-P1K-3VSV-Atg8-MET15
  Vector type: Yeast Expression
Growth in bacteria
  Bacterial resistance: Ampicillin, 100 μg/mL
  Growth temperature: 37°C
  Growth strain: DH5alpha
  Copy number: High Copy
Gene/Insert
  Gene/Insert name: ATG8
  Species: S. cerevisiae (budding yeast)
  Mutation: R65A P85L P86L
  Tag / fusion protein: 3xVSV (N terminal on insert)
  Cloning method: Gibson Cloning
Terms and licenses: Academic/Nonprofit Terms; Industry Terms: Not Available to Industry
How to cite: ClhN-P1K-3VSV-Atg8(R65A P85L P86L)-MET15 was a gift from Zhiping Xie (Addgene plasmid # 207053 ; http://n2t.net/addgene:207053 ; RRID:Addgene_207053)
